Addgene plasmid #196417: AAV-GfaABC1D-MCS--4x6T-WPRE
Purpose: (Empty Backbone) Empty vector for astrocyte-selective expression in AAV; astrocyte specificity enhanced with 4x6T miRNA targeting cassette
Depositing lab: Stanley Thomas Carmichael. Depositing organization: University of California, Los Angeles (UCLA). Publication: A toolbox of astrocyte-specific, serotype-independent adeno-associated viral vectors using microRNA targeting sequences. Gleichman AJ, Kawaguchi R, Sofroniew MV, Carmichael ST. Nat Commun. 2023 Nov 16;14(1):7426. doi: 10.1038/s41467-023-42746-w. PubMed 37973910.
Backbone
  Vector backbone: pAAV-MCS
  Backbone manufacturer: Stratagene
  Backbone size (bp): 3406
  Modifications to backbone: The GfaABC1D promoter and the 4x6T miRNA targeting cassette were added to confer astrocyte specificity.
  Vector type: Mammalian Expression, AAV ; Astrocyte-selective
  Promoter: GfaABC1D
Growth in bacteria
  Bacterial resistance: Ampicillin, 100 μg/mL
  Growth temperature: 37°C
  Growth strain: NEB Stable
  Copy number: Unknown
Gene/Insert
  Cloning method: Gibson Cloning
  Sequencing primers: 5′ tagcccactccttcataaag; 3′ ttattaggacaaggctggtg
Resource information
  A portion of this plasmid was derived from a plasmid made by: AAV-GfaABC1D-MCS--4x6T was created using AAV pmSyn1-EBFP-Cre (Addgene 51507) provided by Hongkui Zeng.
Terms and licenses: Academic/Nonprofit Terms; Industry Terms: Not Available to Industry
Depositor comments: Please visit https://www.biorxiv.org/content/10.1101/2023.02.21.529451v2 for bioRxiv preprint.
How to cite: AAV-GfaABC1D-MCS--4x6T-WPRE was a gift from Stanley Thomas Carmichael (Addgene plasmid # 196417 ; http://n2t.net/addgene:196417 ; RRID:Addgene_196417)
