[The description below was written by a language model from this plasmid's Addgene catalogue record and pLannotate feature annotations shown in this document.]
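Description:
AAV-GfaABC1D-MCS--4x6T-WPRE is an empty AAV transfer (cis) plasmid built on the Stratagene pAAV-MCS backbone and intended for making recombinant adeno-associated virus that expresses a user-supplied gene selectively in astrocytes. It is propagated in E. coli through a high-copy ColE1/pUC-type origin and selected with ampicillin via the bla gene and its native promoter; an f1 phage origin is also present. The sequenced record is 5,474 nt. AAV2 inverted terminal repeats bracket the expression cassette and provide the signals for replication and packaging of the intervening DNA into capsids. The annotation finds one complete ITR downstream of the cassette and only short fragments of the upstream one, which may reflect the difficulty of sequencing or annotating these repeats rather than a true truncation. The recommended recombination-deficient growth strain is consistent with the need to keep ITRs stable.

No gene is inserted. According to the catalogue entry, the cassette consists of the GfaABC1D promoter, a compact GFAP-derived astrocyte promoter, followed by a multiple cloning site and the 4x6T microRNA targeting cassette. Neither the promoter nor the 4x6T element is picked up by the automated feature table, but they presumably lie in the unannotated stretch between the upstream ITR and the WPRE. The miRNA target sites sit in the transcript so that microRNAs present in non-astrocytic cells silence off-target expression, sharpening the specificity given by the promoter alone. A WPRE then enhances transcript stability and expression, and the human growth hormone polyadenylation signal terminates the message. A short hit to SV40 large T antigen just before the WPRE is only a fragment, and its role is not stated. Transgenes are added by Gibson assembly, giving astrocyte-selective vectors that the associated publication's title describes as serotype-independent.
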