Features (pLannotate 1.2.2; 14 found; start..end, strand, type, name):
     23..611     +  rep_origin     ori: high-copy-number ColE1/pMB1/pBR322/pUC origin of replication
    684..711     +  repeat_region  AAV2 ITR (fragment): inverted terminal repeat of adeno-associated virus serotype 2 inverted
    740..767     +  repeat_region  AAV2 ITR (fragment): inverted terminal repeat of adeno-associated virus serotype 2 inverted
   2110..2193    +  CDS            large T antigen (fragment): large T antigen from SV40 (simian virus 40)
   2238..2826    +  misc_feature   WPRE: woodchuck hepatitis virus posttranscriptional regulatory element
   2830..2847    +  misc_feature   MCS (fragment): pUC18/19 multiple cloning site
   2884..3360    +  polyA_signal   hGH poly(A) signal: human growth hormone polyadenylation signal
   3409..3549    +  repeat_region  AAV2 ITR: inverted terminal repeat of adeno-associated virus serotype 2 inverted
   3554..3605    -  misc_feature   bom (fragment): basis of mobility region from pBR322
   3624..4079    +  rep_origin     f1 ori (sequence partly withheld): f1 bacteriophage origin of replication; arrow indicates direction of (+) strand synthesis
   4080..4129    -  misc_feature   bom (fragment): basis of mobility region from pBR322
   4231..4266    -  CDS            rop (fragment): Rop protein, which maintains plasmids at low copy number; rop
   4361..4465    +  promoter       AmpR promoter: bla
   4466..5326    +  CDS            AmpR: β-lactamase; bla; confers resistance to ampicillin, carbenicillin, and related antibiotics
>Addgene plasmid #196417 | AAV-GfaABC1D-MCS--4x6T-WPRE | addgene full sequence | sequence record 385071 | Addgene NGS Result
TAGAAAAGATCAAAGGATCTTCTTGAGATCCTTTTTTTCTGCGCGTAATCTGCTGCTTGCAAACAAAAAA
ACCACCGCTACCAGCGGTGGTTTGTTTGCCGGATCAAGAGCTACCAACTCTTTTTCCGAAGGTAACTGGC
TTCAGCAGAGCGCAGATACCAAATACTGTTCTTCTAGTGTAGCCGTAGTTAGGCCACCACTTCAAGAACT
CTGTAGCACCGCCTACATACCTCGCTCTGCTAATCCTGTTACCAGTGGCTGCTGCCAGTGGCGATAAGTC
GTGTCTTACCGGGTTGGACTCAAGACGATAGTTACCGGATAAGGCGCAGCGGTCGGGCTGAACGGGGGGT
TCGTGCACACAGCCCAGCTTGGAGCGAACGACCTACACCGAACTGAGATACCTACAGCGTGAGCTATGAG
AAAGCGCCACGCTTCCCGAAGGGAGAAAGGCGGACAGGTATCCGGTAAGCGGCAGGGTCGGAACAGGAGA
GCGCACGAGGGAGCTTCCAGGGGGAAACGCCTGGTATCTTTATAGTCCTGTCGGGTTTCGCCACCTCTGA
CTTGAGCGTCGATTTTTGTGATGCTCGTCAGGGGGGCGGAGCCTATGGAAAAACGCCAGCAACGCGGCCT
TTTTACGGTTCCTGGCCTTTTGCTGGCCTTTTGCTCACATGTCCTGCAGGCAGCTGCGCGCTCGCTCGCT
CACTGAGGCCGCCCGGGCGTCGGGCGACCTTTGGTCGCCCGGCCTCAGTGAGCGAGCGAGCGCGCAGAGA
GGGAGTGGCCAACTCCATCACTAGGGGTTCCTGCGGCCGCACGCGTACATATCCTGGTGTGGAGTAGGGG
ACGCTGCTCTGACAGAGGCTCGGGGGCCTGAGCTGGCTCTGTGAGCTGGGGAGGAGGCAGACAGCCAGGC
CTTGTCTGCAAGCAGACCTGGCAGCATTGGGCTGGCCGCCCCCCAGGGCCTCCTCTTCATGCCCAGTGAA
TGACTCACCTTGGCACAGACACAATGTTCGGGGTGGGCACAGTGCCTGCTTCCCGCCGCACCCCAGCCCC
CCTCAAATGCCTTCCGAGAAGCCCATTGAGCAGGGGGCTTGCATTGCACCCCAGCCTGACAGCCTGGCAT
CTTGGGATAAAAGCAGCACAGCCCCCTAGGGGCTGCCCTTGCTGTGTGGCGCCACCGGCGGTGGAGAACA
AGGCTCTATTCAGCCTGTGCCCAGGAAAGGGGATCAGGGGATGCCCAGGCATGGACAGTGGGTGGCAGGG
GGGGAGAGGAGGGCTGTCTGCTTCCCAGAAGTCCAAGGACACAAATGGGTGAGGGGAGAGCTCTCCCCAT
AGCTGGGCTGCGGCCCAACCCCACCCCCTCAGGCTATGCCAGGGGGTGTTGCCAGGGGCACCCGGGCATC
GCCAGTCTAGCCCACTCCTTCATAAAGCCCTCGCATCCCAGGAGCGAGCAGAGCCAGAGCAGGTTGGAGA
GGAGACGCATCACCTCCGCTGCTCGCTTAATTAAGAATTCGCTAGCCAATTGGGATCCATCGATTGATCA
ACTAGTCATATGGGCATTCACCGCGTGCCTTACTACGCGTATTCTTAAGCAATAAGCGAATATAACACGG
TCGATCTAAAAAGGTTAGCTGGGTGTGTTAGAAGCCCTGCAAGACGACCTGCGCATTATTACTCACGGTA
CGACGCATTATTACTCACGGTACGAGGCATTCACCGCGTGCCTTACTACGCGTATTCTTAAGCAATAAGC
GAATATAACACGGTCGATCTAAAAAGGTTAGCTGGGTGTGTTAGAAGCCCTGCAAGACGACCTGGGCATT
CACCGCGTGCCTTACTACGCGTATTCTTAAGCAATAAGCGAATATAACACGGTCGATCTAAAAAGGTTAG
CTGGGTGTGTTAGAAGCCCTGCAAGACGACCTGGGTACCGCATTATTACTCACGGTACGACGCATTATTA
CTCACGGTACGAGGCATTCACCGCGTGCCTTACTACGCGTATTCTTAAGCAATAAGCGAATATAACACGG
TCGATCTAAAAAGGTTAGCTGGGTGTGTTAGAAGCCCTGCAAGACGACCTGGGTACCAGGTAAAGCGGCC
GCGACTCTAGATCATAATCAGCCATACCACATTTGTAGAGGTTTTACTTGCTTTAAAAAACCTCCCACAC
CTCCCCCTGAACCTGAAACATAAAATGAATGCAATTCTGCCTCGAGCAGCGATATCATACCGTCGACAAT
CAACCTCTGGATTACAAAATTTGTGAAAGATTGACTGGTATTCTTAACTATGTTGCTCCTTTTACGCTAT
GTGGATACGCTGCTTTAATGCCTTTGTATCATGCTATTGCTTCCCGTATGGCTTTCATTTTCTCCTCCTT
GTATAAATCCTGGTTGCTGTCTCTTTATGAGGAGTTGTGGCCCGTTGTCAGGCAACGTGGCGTGGTGTGC
ACTGTGTTTGCTGACGCAACCCCCACTGGTTGGGGCATTGCCACCACCTGTCAGCTCCTTTCCGGGACTT
TCGCTTTCCCCCTCCCTATTGCCACGGTGGAACTCATCGCCGCCTGTCTTGCCCGCTGCTGGACAGGGGC
TCGGCTGTTGGGCACTGACAATTCCGTGGTGTTGTCGGGGAAGCTGACGTCCTTTCCATGGCTGCTCGCC
TGTGTTGCCACCTGGATTCTGCGCGGGACGTCCTTCTGCTACGTCCCTTCGGCCCTCAATCCAGCGGACC
TTCCTTCCCGCGGCCTGCTGCCGGCTCTGCGGCCTCTTCCGCGTCTTCGCCTTCGCCCTCAGACGAGTCG
GATCTCCCTTTGGGCCGCCTCCCCGCCTGTCTAGAGTCGACCTGCAGAAGCTTGCCTCGAGCAGCGCTGC
TCGAGAGATCTACGGGTGGCATCCCTGTGACCCCTCCCCAGTGCCTCTCCTGGCCCTGGAAGTTGCCACT
CCAGTGCCCACCAGCCTTGTCCTAATAAAATTAAGTTGCATCATTTTGTCTGACTAGGTGTCCTTCTATA
ATATTATGGGGTGGAGGGGGGTGGTATGGAGCAAGGGGCAAGTTGGGAAGACAACCTGTAGGGCCTGCGG
GGTCTATTGGGAACCAAGCTGGAGTGCAGTGGCACAATCTTGGCTCACTGCAATCTCCGCCTCCTGGGTT
CAAGCGATTCTCCTGCCTCAGCCTCCCGAGTTGTTGGGATTCCAGGCATGCATGACCAGGCTCAGCTAAT
TTTTGTTTTTTTGGTAGAGACGGGGTTTCACCATATTGGCCAGGCTGGTCTCCAACTCCTAATCTCAGGT
GATCTACCCACCTTGGCCTCCCAAATTGCTGGGATTACAGGCGTGAACCACTGCTCCCTTCCCTGTCCTT
CTGATTTTGTAGGTAACCACGTGGTGGTGGTGCGGACCGAGCGGCCGCAGGAACCCCTAGTGATGGAGTT
GGCCACTCCCTCTCTGCGCGCTCGCTCGCTCACTGAGGCCGGGCGACCAAAGGTCGCCCGACGCCCGGGC
TTTGCCCGGGCGGCCTCAGTGAGCGAGCGAGCGCGCAGCTGCCTGCAGGGGCGCCTGATGCGGTATTTTC
TCCTTACGCATCTGTGCGGTATTTCACACCGCATA
[95 nt withheld, positions 3606-3700]
T
[46 nt withheld, positions 3702-3747]
C
[141 nt withheld, positions 3749-3889]
CCTTTGACGTTGGAGTCCACGTTCTTT
[37 nt withheld, positions 3917-3953]
ACTCTATCTCGGGCTATTCTTTTGATTTATAAGGGATTTTGCCGATTTCGGTCTATTGGTTAAAAAATGA
GCTGATTTAACAAAAATTTAACGCGAATTTTAACAAAATATTAACGTTTACAATTTTATGGTGCACTCTC
AGTACAATCTGCTCTGATGCCGCATAGTTAAGCCAGCCCCGACACCCGCCAACACCCGCTGACGCGCCCT
GACGGGCTTGTCTGCTCCCGGCATCCGCTTACAGACAAGCTGTGACCGTCTCCGGGAGCTGCATGTGTCA
GAGGTTTTCACCGTCATCACCGAAACGCGCGAGACGAAAGGGCCTCGTGATACGCCTATTTTTATAGGTT
AATGTCATGATAATAATGGTTTCTTAGACGTCAGGTGGCACTTTTCGGGGAAATGTGCGCGGAACCCCTA
TTTGTTTATTTTTCTAAATACATTCAAATATGTATCCGCTCATGAGACAATAACCCTGATAAATGCTTCA
ATAATATTGAAAAAGGAAGAGTATGAGTATTCAACATTTCCGTGTCGCCCTTATTCCCTTTTTTGCGGCA
TTTTGCCTTCCTGTTTTTGCTCACCCAGAAACGCTGGTGAAAGTAAAAGATGCTGAAGATCAGTTGGGTG
CACGAGTGGGTTACATCGAACTGGATCTCAACAGCGGTAAGATCCTTGAGAGTTTTCGCCCCGAAGAACG
TTTTCCAATGATGAGCACTTTTAAAGTTCTGCTATGTGGCGCGGTATTATCCCGTATTGACGCCGGGCAA
GAGCAACTCGGTCGCCGCATACACTATTCTCAGAATGACTTGGTTGAGTACTCACCAGTCACAGAAAAGC
ATCTTACGGATGGCATGACAGTAAGAGAATTATGCAGTGCTGCCATAACCATGAGTGATAACACTGCGGC
CAACTTACTTCTGACAACGATCGGAGGACCGAAGGAGCTAACCGCTTTTTTGCACAACATGGGGGATCAT
GTAACTCGCCTTGATCGTTGGGAACCGGAGCTGAATGAAGCCATACCAAACGACGAGCGTGACACCACGA
TGCCTGTAGCAATGGCAACAACGTTGCGCAAACTATTAACTGGCGAACTACTTACTCTAGCTTCCCGGCA
ACAATTAATAGACTGGATGGAGGCGGATAAAGTTGCAGGACCACTTCTGCGCTCGGCCCTTCCGGCTGGC
TGGTTTATTGCTGATAAATCTGGAGCCGGTGAGCGTGGGTCTCGCGGTATCATTGCAGCACTGGGGCCAG
ATGGTAAGCCCTCCCGTATCGTAGTTATCTACACGACGGGGAGTCAGGCAACTATGGATGAACGAAATAG
ACAGATCGCTGAGATAGGTGCCTCACTGATTAAGCATTGGTAACTGTCAGACCAAGTTTACTCATATATA
CTTTAGATTGATTTAAAACTTCATTTTTAATTTAAAAGGATCTAGGTGAAGATCCTTTTTGATAATCTCA
TGACCAAAATCCCTTAACGTGAGTTTTCGTTCCACTGAGCGTCAGACCCCG
